Addgene plasmid #176558: pM-eCFP
Purpose: Expression of eCFP for auxotrophic selection in the absence of methionine
Depositing lab: Markus Ralser. Depositing organization: Francis Crick Institute. Publication: Microbial communities form rich extracellular metabolomes that foster metabolic interactions and promote drug tolerance. Yu JSL, Correia-Melo C, Zorrilla F, Herrera-Dominguez L, Wu MY, Hartl J, Campbell K, Blasche S, Kreidl M, Egger AS, Messner CB, Demichev V, Freiwald A, Mulleder M, Howell M, Berman J, Patil KR, Alam MT, Ralser M. Nat Microbiol. 2022 Apr;7(4):542-555. doi: 10.1038/s41564-022-01072-5. Epub 2022 Mar 21. PubMed 35314781.
Backbone
  Vector backbone: pM
  Vector type: Yeast Expression
Growth in bacteria
  Bacterial resistance: Ampicillin, 100 μg/mL
  Growth temperature: 37°C
  Growth strain: DH5alpha
  Copy number: High Copy
Gene/Insert
  Gene/Insert name: eCFP
  Species: Synthetic
  Insert size (bp): 703
  Promoter: TDH1(GAP)
  Cloning method: Restriction Enzyme; 5′ cloning site PacI (not destroyed); 3′ cloning site AscI (not destroyed)
Terms and licenses: Academic/Nonprofit Terms; Industry Terms: Not Available to Industry
How to cite: pM-eCFP was a gift from Markus Ralser (Addgene plasmid # 176558 ; http://n2t.net/addgene:176558 ; RRID:Addgene_176558)
