[The description below was written by a language model from this plasmid's Addgene catalogue record and pLannotate feature annotations shown in this document.]
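Description:
pM-eCFP is a yeast expression shuttle plasmid of about 6.9 kb, built on the pM backbone and designed to combine constitutive fluorescent protein expression with complementation of methionine auxotrophy in Saccharomyces cerevisiae. In E. coli it is propagated as a high-copy plasmid through a ColE1/pUC-type origin and selected with ampicillin via the β-lactamase gene. An f1 origin and pBluescript-derived remnants (lacZα fragment, lac promoter/operator, and T7 and T3 promoters flanking the cloning region) are also present. In yeast, a CEN6/ARS element provides centromeric maintenance, which normally means stable, low-copy segregation. Selection comes from a MET17 (MET15/MET25) cassette, encoding O-acetylhomoserine sulfhydrylase behind a fragment of its own methionine-repressible promoter, which lets met17/met15-deficient strains grow without methionine.

The payload is a synthetic eCFP coding sequence of roughly 700 bp, cloned between retained PacI and AscI sites, driven by a strong constitutive glyceraldehyde-3-phosphate dehydrogenase (GAP) promoter and terminated by the ADH1 terminator. The catalogue names the promoter TDH1(GAP), whereas the automated annotation labels it as the TDH3 GAP promoter. The annotation also calls the fluorescent protein ORF yeGFP, most likely because eCFP is a close GFP variant; the catalogue identity is eCFP.

According to the record, the plasmid is used to express eCFP under auxotrophic selection in the absence of methionine. This marks cells with a cyan fluorescent label while restoring methionine prototrophy, which fits the associated study of metabolic interactions within microbial communities.
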