Features (pLannotate 1.2.2; 21 found; start..end, strand, type, name):
    192..227     +  CDS            rop (fragment): Rop protein, which maintains plasmids at low copy number; rop
    376..1710    -  CDS            MET17: O-acetylserine and O-acetylhomoserine sulfhydrylase, required for sulfur amino acid synthesis; S. cerevisiae MET17 MET15; MET25
   1711..1945    -  promoter       MET17 promoter (fragment): S. cerevisiae MET17; expression is repressed by methionine; MET15; MET25
   1951..2002    +  misc_feature   bom (fragment): basis of mobility region from pBR322
   2030..2458    -  rep_origin     f1 ori (sequence partly withheld): f1 bacteriophage origin of replication; arrow indicates direction of (+) strand synthesis
   2462..2619    -  CDS            lacZα (fragment): LacZα fragment of β-galactosidase; lacZ fragment
   2622..2640    +  promoter       T7 promoter: promoter for bacteriophage T7 RNA polymerase
   2649..2666    +  misc_feature   MCS (fragment): pBluescript multiple cloning site
   2667..3333    +  promoter       GAP promoter: S. cerevisiae TDH3; promoter for glyceraldehyde-3-phosphate dehydrogenase
   3358..4074    +  CDS            yeGFP: yeast-enhanced green fluorescent protein codons optimized for translation in S. cerevisiae and C. albicans
   4095..4282    +  terminator     ADH1 terminator: S. cerevisiae ADH1; transcription terminator for the S. cerevisiae alcohol dehydrogenase 1 (ADH1) gene
   4282..4308    +  misc_feature   MCS (fragment): pBluescript multiple cloning site
   4320..4338    -  promoter       T3 promoter: promoter for bacteriophage T3 RNA polymerase
   4383..4399    -  protein_bind   lac operator: The lac repressor binds to the lac operator to inhibit transcription in E. coli. This inhibition can be relieved by adding lactose or isopropyl-β-D-thiogalactopyranoside (IPTG). lac repressor encoded by lacI
   4407..4437    -  promoter       lac promoter: promoter for the E. coli lac operon
   4452..4473    -  protein_bind   CAP binding site: CAP binding activates transcription in the presence of cAMP. E. coli catabolite activator protein
   4486..4578    -  CDS            lacI (fragment): lac repressor; lacI; The lac repressor binds to the lac operator to inhibit transcription in E. coli. This inhibition can be relieved by adding lactose or isopropyl-β-D-thiogalactopyranoside (IPTG).
   4761..5349    -  rep_origin     ori: high-copy-number ColE1/pMB1/pBR322/pUC origin of replication
   5520..6380    -  CDS            AmpR: β-lactamase; bla; confers resistance to ampicillin, carbenicillin, and related antibiotics
   6381..6485    -  promoter       AmpR promoter: bla
   6515..117     -  misc_feature   CEN/ARS (across the origin): S. cerevisiae CEN6 centromere fused to an autonomously replicating sequence
>Addgene plasmid #176558 | pM-eCFP | addgene full sequence | sequence record 350321 | Addgene NGS Result
TTACATCTTCGGAAAACAAAAACTATTTTTTCTTTAATTTCTTTTTTTACTTTCTATTTTTAATTTATAT
ATTTATATTAAAAAATTTAAATTATAATTATTTTTATAGCACGTGATGAAAAGGACCCTAAGAAACCATT
ATTATCATGACATTAACCTATAAAAATAGGCGTATCACGAGGCCCTTTCGTCTCGCGCGTTTCGGTGATG
ACGGTGAAAACCTCTGACACATGCAGCTCCCGGAGACGGTCACAGCTTGTCTGTAAGCGGATGCCGGGAG
CAGACAAGCCCGTCAGGGCGCGTCAGCGGGTGTTGGCGGTCGAGCTTGTGAGAGAAAGTAGGTTTATACA
TAATTTTACAACTCATTACGCACACTCATGGTTTTTGGCCAGCGAAAACAGTTTCAAAAGATTGCTGGAA
GTCTGCAATAATGTCATCAATAAATTCGATACCAACAGAGACACGAATTAAGTCCTTGGTAACACCAGAT
GCCAACTTTTCTTTGTCATTTAATTGTTTGTGGGTAGTGAAGTATGGAGCAATGACTAAGGTCTTGGCAT
CACCAACATTGGCCAAGTTAGAGGCAAGCTTTAAATTGTCAACAACTTGAGCACCAGAAAGTTTGAATGG
GTCAGTTTCCTTGTCGGCATTTGGTAAGTCTTTTACACCGAAAGATAAGACACCACCGAAACCGTTAGAT
AGATACTTCTTAGCATTTTCATGATGAGAATGAGATGCTAAACCAGGGTATGAAACCCAAGATACGTATG
GGGATTGTTCTAACCATTTGGCTAACTTCAATGCATTTTCACCGTGTCTTTCAGCTCTCAAAGATAATGT
TTCAACACCTTGTAGTAGCAAGAAAGAGGCAAATGGGTTCATCAATGGACCCAAATCTCTTAATAGTTCA
GTTCTAACATGAACGATGTATGCCAAGTTACCGTAGGCTTCATTGTAGATAGTACCGTGATATCCTTCGG
CAGGTTGAGAGAATTGAGGGAACTTTTCTGGGTAGTCCTTCCATGGGAACTTACCAGAGTCAACAATAAT
ACCACCGATAGTAGTACCATGACCACCAATCCATTTGGTAGCAGAATGTGTTACAATATCAGCACCGTAT
TTAATTGGCTGACAGAAGTAACCACCGGCACCAAATGTGTTGTCAACGACAACTGGAATACCGTGTTTGT
GAGCAATTGCAACAATTTTTTCAAAATCCGGAACATTGTACTTTGGATTACCAATGGTTTCCAAATAAAC
AGCCTTGGTTCTTTCATCAAAGACCTTTTCGAATTCTTCTGGATTGTCACCTTCAACAAATCTAGCCTCG
ATACCAAATCTTTTGAACGAGATTTTGAACTGGTTATAAGTACCACCGTATAAGTAAGAAGTGGAAACGA
TGTTGTCACCAGTGTGTGCCAAACCTTGGATGGCAAGGGTTTGAGCGGCTTGACCGGAGGAAACAGCCAA
AGCAGCAGCACCACCTTCTAAAGCAGCAATTCTTTCTTCCAAAACATTACTGGTTGGGTTTTGGAAACGG
GAATAGACGTAACCTGGAACTTCTAGACCAAACAATTGCGAACCATGCTTAGAGTTTTCGAAAACATAAG
AAGTGGTGGCGTAAATTGGTACAGCTCTGGATCTGTGAGCATTGTCACCAGGGTTCTCTTGGCCGGCGTG
TAGTTGAACAGTATCGAAATGAGATGGCATTGTATGGATGGGGGTAATAGAATTGTATCTATGTATCTGA
CGACCCTGTATTACACGAAGGAAATAGTAGATGAAAAGACAAGAGAGCAAGAAAAAGGAAAAACTTCCTT
TCTAACAGACGCTTTACTTAACCTTATATATATCTTATTTTTTTCATCGAGCGTGTTCAATTGGACAAGG
TGCCACCTTTTCGACACTTCGGTTATTATGTTACACAGTTTTCATGAGGATGGCGGATCCTATGCGGTGT
GAAATACCGCACAGATGCGTAAGGAGAAAATACCGCATCAGGAAATTGTAAGCGTTAATATTTTGTTAAA
ATTCGCGTTAAATTTTTGTTAAATCAGCTCATTTTTTAACCAATAGGCCGAAATCGGCAAAATCCCTTAT
AAATCAAAAGAATAGACCGAGATAGGGT
[37 nt withheld, positions 2129-2165]
AAAGAACGTGGACTCCAACGTCAAAGG
[49 nt withheld, positions 2193-2241]
T
[91 nt withheld, positions 2243-2333]
G
[124 nt withheld, positions 2335-2458]
CCATTCGCCATTCAGGCTGCGCAACTGTTGGGAAGGGCGATCGGTGCGGGCCTCTTCGCTATTACGCCAG
CTGGCGAAAGGGGGATGTGCTGCAAGGCGATTAAGTTGGGTAACGCCAGGGTTTTCCCAGTCACGACGTT
GTAAAACGACGGCCAGTGAATTGTAATACGACTCACTATAGGGCGAATTGGAGCTCCACCGCGGTGGCTC
ATTATCAATACTGCCATTTCAAAGAATACGTAAATAATTAATAGTAGTGATTTTCCTAACTTTATTTAGT
CAAAAAATTAGCCTTTTAATTCTGCTGTAACCCGTACATGCCCAAAATAGGGGGCGGGTTACACAGAATA
TATAACATCGTAGGTGTCTGGGTGAACAGTTTATTCCTGGCATCCACTAAATATAATGGAGCCCGCTTTT
TAAGCTGGCATCCAGAAAAAAAAAGAATCCCAGCACCAAAATATTGTTTTCTTCACCAACCATCAGTTCA
TAGGTCCATTCTCTTAGCGCAACTACAGAGAACAGGGGCACAAACAGGCAAAAAACGGGCACAACCTCAA
TGGAGTGATGCAACCTGCCTGGAGTAAATGATGACACAAGGCAATTGACCCACGCATGTATCTATCTCAT
TTTCTTACACCTTCTATTACCTTCTGCTCTCTCTGATTTGGAAAAAGCTGAAAAAAAAGGTTGAAACCAG
TTCCCTGAAATTATTCCCCTACTTGACTAATAAGTATATAAAGACGGTAGGTATTGATTGTAATTCTGTA
AATCTATTTCTTAAACTTCTTAAATTCTACTTTTATAGTTAGTCTTTTTTTTAGTTTTAAAACACCAAGA
ACTTAGTTTCGAATAAACACACATAAACAAACAAAGGTGACGGTGCTGGTTTAATTAACATGTCTAAAGG
TGAAGAATTATTCACTGGTGTTGTCCCAATTTTGGTTGAATTAGATGGTGATGTTAATGGTCACAAATTT
TCTGTCTCCGGTGAAGGTGAAGGTGATGCTACTTACGGTAAATTGACCTTAAAATTTATTTGTACTACTG
GTAAATTGCCAGTTCCATGGCCAACCTTAGTCACTACTTTAACTTGGGGTGTTCAATGTTTTTCTAGATA
CCCAGATCATATGAAACAACATGACTTTTTCAAGTCTGCCATGCCAGAAGGTTATGTTCAAGAAAGAACT
ATTTTTTTCAAAGATGACGGTAACTACAAGACCAGAGCTGAAGTCAAGTTTGAAGGTGATACCTTAGTTA
ATAGAATCGAATTAAAAGGTATTGATTTTAAAGAAGATGGTAACATTTTAGGTCACAAATTGGAATACAT
TTATAACTCTCACAATGTTTACATCACTGCTGACAAACAAAAGAATGGTATCAAAGCTAACTTCAAAATT
AGACACAACATTGAAGATGGTTCTGTTCAATTAGCTGACCATTATCAACAAAATACTCCAATTGGTGATG
GTCCAGTCTTGTTACCAGACAACCATTACTTATCCACTCAATCTGCCTTATCCAAAGATCCAAACGAAAA
GAGAGACCACATGGTCTTGTTAGAATTTGTTACTGCTGCTGGTATTACCCATGGTATTGATGAATTGTAC
AAATAAGGCGCGCCACTTCTAAATAAGCGAATTTCTTATGATTTATGATTTTTATTATTAAATAAGTTAT
AAAAAAAATAAGTGTATACAAATTTTAAAGTGACTCTTAGGTTTTAAAACGAAAATTCTTATTCTTGAGT
AACTCTTTCCTGTAGGTCAGGTTGCTTTCTCAGGTATAGTATGAGGTCGCTCTTATTGACCACACCTCTA
CCGGTCGACCTGGAGGGGGGGCCCGGTACCAGCTTTTGTTCCCTTTAGTGAGGGTTAATTTCGAGCTTGG
CGTAATCATGGTCATAGCTGTTTCCTGTGTGAAATTGTTATCCGCTCACAATTCCACACAACATACGAGC
CGGAAGCATAAAGTGTAAAGCCTGGGGTGCCTAATGAGTGAGCTAACTCACATTAATTGCGTTGCGCTCA
CTGCCCGCTTTCCAGTCGGGAAACCTGTCGTGCCAGCTGCATTAATGAATCGGCCAACGCGCGGGGAGAG
GCGGTTTGCGTATTGGGCGCTCTTCCGCTTCCTCGCTCACTGACTCGCTGCGCTCGGTCGTTCGGCTGCG
GCGAGCGGTATCAGCTCACTCAAAGGCGGTAATACGGTTATCCACAGAATCAGGGGATAACGCAGGAAAG
AACATGTGAGCAAAAGGCCAGCAAAAGGCCAGGAACCGTAAAAAGGCCGCGTTGCTGGCGTTTTTCCATA
GGCTCCGCCCCCCTGACGAGCATCACAAAAATCGACGCTCAAGTCAGAGGTGGCGAAACCCGACAGGACT
ATAAAGATACCAGGCGTTTCCCCCTGGAAGCTCCCTCGTGCGCTCTCCTGTTCCGACCCTGCCGCTTACC
GGATACCTGTCCGCCTTTCTCCCTTCGGGAAGCGTGGCGCTTTCTCATAGCTCACGCTGTAGGTATCTCA
GTTCGGTGTAGGTCGTTCGCTCCAAGCTGGGCTGTGTGCACGAACCCCCCGTTCAGCCCGACCGCTGCGC
CTTATCCGGTAACTATCGTCTTGAGTCCAACCCGGTAAGACACGACTTATCGCCACTGGCAGCAGCCACT
GGTAACAGGATTAGCAGAGCGAGGTATGTAGGCGGTGCTACAGAGTTCTTGAAGTGGTGGCCTAACTACG
GCTACACTAGAAGAACAGTATTTGGTATCTGCGCTCTGCTGAAGCCAGTTACCTTCGGAAAAAGAGTTGG
TAGCTCTTGATCCGGCAAACAAACCACCGCTGGTAGCGGTGGTTTTTTTGTTTGCAAGCAGCAGATTACG
CGCAGAAAAAAAGGATCTCAAGAAGATCCTTTGATCTTTTCTACGGGGTCTGACGCTCAGTGGAACGAAA
ACTCACGTTAAGGGATTTTGGTCATGAGATTATCAAAAAGGATCTTCACCTAGATCCTTTTAAATTAAAA
ATGAAGTTTTAAATCAATCTAAAGTATATATGAGTAAACTTGGTCTGACAGTTACCAATGCTTAATCAGT
GAGGCACCTATCTCAGCGATCTGTCTATTTCGTTCATCCATAGTTGCCTGACTCCCCGTCGTGTAGATAA
CTACGATACGGGAGGGCTTACCATCTGGCCCCAGTGCTGCAATGATACCGCGAGACCCACGCTCACCGGC
TCCAGATTTATCAGCAATAAACCAGCCAGCCGGAAGGGCCGAGCGCAGAAGTGGTCCTGCAACTTTATCC
GCCTCCATCCAGTCTATTAATTGTTGCCGGGAAGCTAGAGTAAGTAGTTCGCCAGTTAATAGTTTGCGCA
ACGTTGTTGCCATTGCTACAGGCATCGTGGTGTCACGCTCGTCGTTTGGTATGGCTTCATTCAGCTCCGG
TTCCCAACGATCAAGGCGAGTTACATGATCCCCCATGTTGTGCAAAAAAGCGGTTAGCTCCTTCGGTCCT
CCGATCGTTGTCAGAAGTAAGTTGGCCGCAGTGTTATCACTCATGGTTATGGCAGCACTGCATAATTCTC
TTACTGTCATGCCATCCGTAAGATGCTTTTCTGTGACTGGTGAGTACTCAACCAAGTCATTCTGAGAATA
GTGTATGCGGCGACCGAGTTGCTCTTGCCCGGCGTCAATACGGGATAATACCGCGCCACATAGCAGAACT
TTAAAAGTGCTCATCATTGGAAAACGTTCTTCGGGGCGAAAACTCTCAAGGATCTTACCGCTGTTGAGAT
CCAGTTCGATGTAACCCACTCGTGCACCCAACTGATCTTCAGCATCTTTTACTTTCACCAGCGTTTCTGG
GTGAGCAAAAACAGGAAGGCAAAATGCCGCAAAAAAGGGAATAAGGGCGACACGGAAATGTTGAATACTC
ATACTCTTCCTTTTTCAATATTATTGAAGCATTTATCAGGGTTATTGTCTCATGAGCGGATACATATTTG
AATGTATTTAGAAAAATAAACAAATAGGGGTTCCGCGCACATTTCCCCGAAAAGTGCCACCTGACGGATC
GCTTGCCTGTAACTTACACGCGCCTCGTATCTTTTAATGATGGAATAATTTGGGAATTTACTCTGTATTT
ATTTATTTTTATGTTTTGTATTTGGATTTTAGAAAGTAAATAAAGAAGGTAGAAGAGTTACGGAATGAAG
AAAAAAAAATAAACAAAGGTTTAAAAAATTTCAACAAAAAGCGTACTTTACATATATATTTATTAGACAA
GAAAAGCAGATTAAATAGATATACATTCGATTAACGATAAGTAAAATGTAAAATCACAGGATTTTCGTGT
GTGGTCTTCTACACAGACAAGATGAAACAATTCGGCATTAATACCTGAGAGCAGGAAGAGCAAGATAAAA
GGTAGTATTTGTTGGCGATCCCCCTAGAGTCTT
